>Addgene plasmid #89133 | pSG5HA-MAGE-2-429 | addgene partial sequence | sequence record 176071 | Addgene Partial NGS Result
CTCGACATATGCTCGAGGATCCAGATCTTATTAAAGCAGAACTTGTTTATTGCAGCTTATAATGGTTACA
AATAAAGCAATAGCATCACAAATTTCACAAATAAAGCATTTTTTTCACTGCATTCTAGTTGTGGTTTGTC
CAAACTCATCAATGTATCTTATCATGTCTGGTCGACTCTAGACTCTTCCGCTTCCTCGCTCACTGACTCG
CTGCGCTCGGTCGTTCGGCTGCGGCGAGCGGTATCAGCTCACTCAAAGGCGGTAATACGGTTATCCACAG
AATCAGGGGATAACGCAGGAAAGAACATGTGAGCAAAAGGCCAGCAAAAGGCCAGGAACCGTAAAAAGGC
CGCGTTGCTGGCGTTTTTCCATAGGCTCCGCCCCCCTGACGAGCATCACAAAAATCGACGCTCAAGTCAG
AGGTGGCGAAACCCGACAGGACTATAAAGATACCAGGCGTTTCCCCCTGGAAGCTCCCTCGTGCGCTCTC
CTGTTCCGACCCTGCCGCTTACCGGATACCTGTCCGCCTTTCTCCCTTCGGGAAGCGTGGCGCTTTCTCA
TAGCTCACGCTGTAGGTATCTCAGTTCGGTGTAGGTCGTTCGCTCCAAGCTGGGCTGTGTGCACGAACCC
CCCGTTCAGCCCGACCGCTGCGCCTTATCCGGTAACTATCGTCTTGAGTCCAACCCGGTAAGACACGACT
TATCGCCACTGGCAGCAGCCACTGGTAACAGGATTAGCAGAGCGAGGTATGTAGGCGGTGCTACAGAGTT
CTTGAAGTGGTGGCCTAACTACGGCTACACTAGAAGAACAGTATTTGGTATCTGCGCTCTGCTGAAGCCA
GTTACCTTCGGAAAAAGAGTTGGTAGCTCTTGATCCGGCAAACAAACCACCGCTGGTAGCGGTGGTTTTT
TTGTTTGCAAGCAGCAGATTACGCGCAGAAAAAAAGGATCTCAAGAAGATCCTTTGATCTTTTCTACGGG
GTCTGACGCTCAGTGGAACGAAAACTCACGTTAAGGGATTTTGGTCATGAGATTATCAAAAAGGATCTTC
ACCTAGATCCTTTTAAATTAAAAATGAAGTTTTAAATCAATCTAAAGTATATATGAGTAAACTTGGTCTG
ACAGTTACCAATGCTTAATCAGTGAGGCACCTATCTCAGCGATCTGTCTATTTCGTTCATCCATAGTTGC
CTGACTCCCCGTCGTGTAGATAACTACGATACGGGAGGGCTTACCATCTGGCCCCAGTGCTGCAATGATA
CCGCGAGACCCACGCTCACCGGCTCCAGATTTATCAGCAATAAACCAGCCAGCCGGAAGGGCCGAGCGCA
GAAGTGGTCCTGCAACTTTATCCGCCTCCATCCAGTCTATTAATTGTTGCCGGGAAGCTAGAGTAAGTAG
TTCGCCAGTTAATAGTTTGCGCAACGTTGTTGCCATTGCTACAGGCATCGTGGTGTCACGCTCGTCGTTT
GGTATGGCTTCATTCAGCTCCGGTTCCCAACGATCAAGGCGAGTTACATGATCCCCCATGTTGTGCAAAA
AAGCGGTTAGCTCCTTCGGTCCTCCGATCGTTGTCAGAAGTAAGTTGGCCGCAGTGTTATCACTCATGGT
TATGGCAGCACTGCATAATTCTCTTACTGTCATGCCATCCGTAAGATGCTTTTCTGTGACTGGTGAGTAC
TCAACCAAGTCATTCTGAGAATAGTGTATGCGGCGACCGAGTTGCTCTTGCCCGGCGTCAATACGGGATA
ATACCGCGCCACATAGCAGAACTTTAAAAGTGCTCATCATTGGAAAACGTTCTTCGGGGCGAAAACTCTC
AAGGATCTTACCGCTGTTGAGATCCAGTTCGATGTAACCCACTCGTGCACCCAACTGATCTTCAGCATCT
TTTACTTTCACCAGCGTTTCTGGGTGAGCAAAAACAGGAAGGCAAAATGCCGCAAAAAAGGGAATAAGGG
CGACACGGAAATGTTGAATACTCATACTCTTCCTTTTTCAATATTATTGAAGCATTTATCAGGGTTATTG
TCTCATGAGCGGATACATATTTGAATGTATTTAGAAAAATAAACAAATAGGGGTTCCGCGCACATTTCCC
CGAAAAGTGCCACCTGACGTCTAAGAAACCATTATTATCATGACATTAACCTATAAAAATAGGCGTATCA
CGAGGCCCTTTCGTCTCGCGCGTTTCGGTGATGACGGTGAAAACCTCTGACACATGCAGCTCCCGGAGAC
GGTCACAGCTTGTCTGTAAGCGGATGCCGGGAGCAGACAAGCCCGTCAGGGCGCGTCAGCGGGTGTTGGC
GGGTGTCGGGGCTGGCTTAACTATGCGGCATCAGAGCAGATTGTACTGAGAGTGCACCATATGCGGTGTG
AAATACCGCACAGATGCGTAAGGAGAAAATACCGCATCAGGAAATTGTAAGCGTTAATATTTTGTTAAAA
TTCGCGTTAAATTTTTGTTAAATCAGCTCATTTTTTAACCAATAGGCCGAAATCGGCAAAATCCCTTATA
AATCAAAAGAATAGACCGAGATAGGGT
[37 nt withheld, positions 2548-2584]
AAAGAACGTGGACTCCAACGTCAAAGG
[49 nt withheld, positions 2612-2660]
T
[91 nt withheld, positions 2662-2752]
G
[124 nt withheld, positions 2754-2877]
CCATTCGCCATTCAGGCTGCGCAACTGTTGGGAAGGGCGATCGGTGCGGGCCTCTTCGCTATTACGCCAG
CTGGCGAAAGGGGGATGTGCTGCAAGGCGATTAAGTTGGGTAACGCCAGGGTTTTCCCAGTCACGACGTT
GTAAAACGACGGCCAGTGAATTGTCGACTTCTGAGGCGGAAAGAACCAGCTGTGGAATGTGTGTCAGTTA
GGGTGTGGAAAGTCCCCAGGCTCCCCAGCAGGCAGAAGTATGCAAAGCATGCATCTCAATTAGTCAGCAA
GGAAAGTCCCCAGGCTCCCCAGCAGGCAGAAGTATGCAAAGCATGCATCTCAATTAGTCAGCAACCATAG
TCCCGCCCCTAACTCCGCCCATCCCGCCCCTAACTCCGCCCAGTTCCGCCCATTCTCCGCCCCATGGCTG
ACTAATTTTTTTTATTTATGCAGAGGCCGAGGCCGCCTCGGCCTCTGAGCTATTCCAGAAGTAGTGAAGA
GGCTTTTTTGGAGGCCTAGGCTTTTGCAAAAAGCTCCGGATCGATCCTGAGAACTTCAGGGTGAGTTTGG
GGACCCTTGATTGTTCTTTCTTTTTCGCTATTGTAAAATTCATGTTATATGGAGGGGGCAAAGTTTTCAG
GGTGTTGTTTAGAATGGGAAGATGTCCCTTGTATCACCATGGACCCTCATGATAATTTTGTTTCTTTCAC
TTTCTACTCTGTTGACAACCATTGTCTCCTCTTATTTTCTTTTCATTTTCTGTAACTTTTTCGTTAAACT
TTAGCTTGCATTTGTAACGAATTTTTAAATTCACTTTTGTTTATTTGTCAGATTGTAAGTACTTTCTCTA
ATCACTTTTTTTTCAAGGCAATCAGGGTATATTATATTGTACTTCAGCACAGTTTTAGAGAACAATTGTT
ATAATTAAATGATAAGGTAGAATATTTCTGCATATAAATTCTGGCTGGCGTGGAAATATTCTTATTGGTA
GAAACAACTACATCCTGGTCATCATCCTGCCTTTCTCTTTATGGTTACAATGATATACACTGTTTGAGAT
GAGGATAAAATACTCTGAGTCCAAACCGGGCCCCTCTGCTAACCATGTTCATGCCTTCTTCTTTTTCCTA
CAGCTCCTGGGCAACGTGCTGGTTATTGTGCTGTCTCATCATTTTGGCAAAGAATTGTAATACGACTCAC
TATAGGGCGAATTACCGCCGCCATGGGCTACCCATACGATGTTCCTGACTATGCGGAATTCGAGACTCAG
TTCCGCAGAGGGGGTCTGGGGTGCAGCCCTGCCAGCATCAAGAGGAAGAAGAAGAGGGAGGACTCAGGAG
ACTTTGGACTCCAGGTGAGCACTATGTTCTCAGAGGACGACTTCCAGTCAACAGAAAGAGCCCCATATGG
TCCACAACTACAGTGGTCCCAGGATCTGCCAAGAGTCCAGGTTTTTAGAGAACAGGCCAACCTGGAGGAC
AGGAGTCCCAGGAGAACCCAGAGGATCACTGGAGGAGAACAAGTGCTGTGGGGCCCCATCACCCAGATAT
TTCCCACAGTTCGGCCTGCTGACCTAACCAGAGTCATCATGCCTCTTGAGCAAAGAAGTCAGCACTGCAA
GCCTGAGGAAGGCCTTCAGGCCCAAGAAGAAGACCTGGGCCTGGTGGGTGCACAGGCTCTCCAAGCTGAG
GAGCAGGAGGCTGCCTTCTTCTCCTCTACTCTGAATGTGGGCACTCTAGAGGAGTTGCCTGCTGCTGAGT
CACCAAGTCCTCCCCAGAGTCCTCAGGAAGAGTCCTTCTCTCCCACTGCCATGGATGCCATCTTTGGGAG
CCTATCTGATGAGGGCTCTGGCAGCCAAGAAAAGGAGGGGCCAAGTACCTCGCCTGACCTGATAGACCCT
GAGTCCTTTTCCCAAGATATACTACATGACAAGATAATTGATTTGGTTCATTTATTGCTCCGCAAGTATC
GAGTCAAGGGGCTGATCACAAAGGCAGAAATGCTGGGGAGTGTCATCAAAAATTATGAGGACTACTTTCC
TGAGATATTTAGGGAAGCCTCTGTATGCATGCAACTGCTCTTTGGCATTGATGTGAAGGAAGTGGACCCC
ACTAGCCACTCCTATGTCCTTGTCACCTCCCTCAACCTCTCTTATGATGGCATACAGTGTAATGAGCAGA
GCATGCCCAAGTCTGGCCTCCTGATAATAGTCCTGGGTGTAATCTTCATGGAGGGGAACTGCATCCCTGA
AGAGGTTATGTGGGAAGTCCTGAGCATTATGGGGGTGTATGCTGGAAGGGAGCACTTCCTCTTTGGGGAG
CCCAAGAGGCTCCTTACCCAAAATTGGGTGCAGGAAAAGTACCTGGTGTACCGGCAGGTGCCCGGCACTG
ATCCTGCATGCTATGAGTTCCTGTGGGGTCCAAGGGCCCACGCTGAGACCAGCAAGATGAAAGTTCTTGA
GTACATAGCCAATGCCAATGGGAGGGATCCCACTTCTTACCCATCCCTGTATGAAGATGCTTTGAGAGAG
GAGGGAGAGGGAGTCTGAGCATGAGATGCAACCAGGGCCAGCGGGCAGGGAAATGGGCCAATGCATGCTT
CAGGGCCACACCCAGCAGTTTCCCTGTCCTGTGTGAAATCAGGCCCATTCTTCCCTCTGTGTTTGATGAG
AGAAGTCAGTGTTCTCAGTAGTAGAAGGCACAGTGAATGGAAGGGAACACATTGTATACTGCCTTTAGGT
TTCTCTTCCATCGGGTGACTTGGAGATTTCTTTTTGTTTCCCTTTGGTAATTTTCAAATATTGTTCCTGT
AATAAAAGTTTTAGTTAGCTTCAACATCTAAGTGTATGGATGATACTGACCACACATGTTGTTTTGCTTA
TCCATTTCAAGTGCAAGTGTTTGCCATTTTGTAAAACATTTTGGGAAATCTTCCATCTTGCTGTGATTTG
CAATAGGTATTTTCTTGGAGAATGTAAGAACTTAACAATAAAGCTGAACTGGTGTTGTGAAACAGAGAAA
TAAAAGGAGAAGGT
