[The description below was written by a language model from this plasmid's Addgene catalogue record.]
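Description:
pSG5HA-MAGE-2-429 is a mammalian expression plasmid built on the pSG5 backbone that produces human melanoma antigen gene protein A11 (MAGE-A11, also called MAGE-11) with an HA epitope tag at its N terminus. It is maintained in E. coli as a high-copy plasmid under ampicillin selection. No mammalian selection marker is listed, so the record supports transient expression after transfection rather than stable line selection. No feature table is provided, so details of the origin of replication and other backbone elements are not itemised here.

The insert, recorded as about 1200 bp, encodes residues 2–429 of MAGE-A11, which is the full-length protein minus its initiator methionine. Translation instead begins upstream in the vector-encoded HA tag, yielding an in-frame HA–MAGE-A11 fusion. The fragment was cloned between EcoRI and XhoI sites, both of which are retained, so the coding region can be excised or exchanged. Expression is driven by the SV40 promoter. The listed sequencing primers indicate a T7 promoter site upstream of the insert and an SV40 polyadenylation signal downstream, the latter providing transcript 3′-end processing.

The HA tag allows detection and immunoprecipitation of the expressed protein with anti-HA antibodies without the need for a MAGE-A11-specific reagent. The associated publication concerns how MAGE-A11 links the androgen receptor N-terminal transactivation domain to p160 coactivators. This suggests the construct serves as the full-length reference in mammalian cell studies of protein interaction and transcriptional coregulation.
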