Addgene plasmid #89133: pSG5HA-MAGE-2-429
Purpose: mammalian expression of N-terminal HA-tagged full-length human MAGE-A11 amino acid residues 2-429
Depositing lab: Elizabeth Wilson. Depositing organization: University of North Carolina at Chapel Hill. Publication: Melanoma antigen gene protein-A11 (MAGE-11) F-box links the androgen receptor NH2-terminal transactivation domain to p160 coactivators. Askew EB, Bai S, Hnat AT, Minges JT, Wilson EM. J Biol Chem. 2009 Dec 11;284(50):34793-808. doi: 10.1074/jbc.M109.065979. Epub 2009 Oct 14. PubMed 19828458.
Backbone
  Vector backbone: pSG5
  Vector type: Mammalian Expression
Growth in bacteria
  Bacterial resistance: Ampicillin, 100 μg/mL
  Growth temperature: 37°C
  Growth strain: DH5alpha
  Copy number: High Copy
Gene/Insert
  Gene/Insert name: MAGE-A11
  Species: H. sapiens (human)
  Insert size (bp): 1200
  Mutation: contains aa 2-429
  Entrez Gene: MAGEA11 (a.k.a. CT1.11, MAGE-11, MAGE11, MAGEA-11)
  Promoter: SV40
  Tag / fusion protein: HA (N terminal on backbone)
  Cloning method: Restriction Enzyme; 5′ cloning site EcoRI (not destroyed); 3′ cloning site XhoI (not destroyed)
  Sequencing primers: 5′ T7; 3′ SV40pA-R
Terms and licenses: Academic/Nonprofit Terms; Industry Terms: Not Available to Industry
How to cite: pSG5HA-MAGE-2-429 was a gift from Elizabeth Wilson (Addgene plasmid # 89133 ; http://n2t.net/addgene:89133 ; RRID:Addgene_89133)
